Addgene plasmid #25275: PP-CDPK4 (3MA6)
Purpose: Bacterial expression for structure determination; may not be full ORF
Depositing lab: Cheryl Arrowsmith. Depositing organization: University of Toronto.
Backbone
  Vector backbone: pET15-MHL
  Backbone manufacturer: SGC
  Backbone size w/o insert (bp): 7737
  Vector type: Bacterial Expression
Growth in bacteria
  Bacterial resistance: Ampicillin, 100 μg/mL
  Growth temperature: 37°C
  Growth strain: DH5alpha
  Copy number: Low Copy
Gene/Insert
  Gene/Insert name: TgCDPK4:P36-Q315 (alt names: PDB: 3MA6; TgCDPK1))
  Species: Toxoplasma gondii
  Insert size (bp): 840
  Mutation: Contains amino acids P36-Q315
  Tag / fusion protein: His (N terminal on insert)
  Cloning method: Restriction Enzyme
  Sequencing primers: 5′ T7; 3′ T7-term
Terms and licenses: Academic/Nonprofit Terms; Industry Terms: Not Available to Industry
Depositor comments: PDB: 3MA6. http://www.thesgc.org/structures/3MA6/
How to cite: PP-CDPK4 (3MA6) was a gift from Cheryl Arrowsmith (Addgene plasmid # 25275 ; http://n2t.net/addgene:25275 ; RRID:Addgene_25275)
