[The description below was written by a language model from this plasmid's Addgene catalogue record.]
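Description:
PP-CDPK4 (3MA6) is a bacterial expression plasmid built on pET15-MHL, a pET15-derived backbone from a structural genomics consortium. It was made to produce recombinant protein for structure determination. The backbone is listed as 7737 bp without insert, is maintained at low copy number, and is selected with ampicillin. No feature table accompanies the record, so the promoter, origin of replication and other backbone elements are not explicitly annotated. The listed sequencing primers (T7 forward and T7 terminator reverse) fit the usual pET arrangement, in which the insert lies between a T7 promoter and T7 terminator and is expressed in E. coli hosts supplying T7 RNA polymerase.

The insert is an 840 bp fragment of a Toxoplasma gondii calcium-dependent protein kinase, recorded as TgCDPK4 with TgCDPK1 given as an alternative name. It encodes residues P36 to Q315 rather than the full open reading frame, and the record itself cautions that the construct may not contain the complete ORF. Truncations of this kind are typically chosen in structural work to define a stable, crystallisable portion of the protein, although the record does not say which domains the fragment covers. The fragment was introduced by restriction enzyme cloning and carries an N-terminal His tag, which allows purification by immobilised metal affinity chromatography. The record does not state whether a protease cleavage site follows the tag.

The depositor links the plasmid to Protein Data Bank entry 3MA6, indicating that this construct yielded the protein used for that structure. It is therefore suited to reproducing that protein preparation for crystallography, biochemical assays or ligand-binding studies of this parasite kinase.
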