>Addgene plasmid #25275 | PP-CDPK4 (3MA6) | depositor partial sequence | sequence record 11749 | Author sequence
CCCGGGATGTTCGTTCAGCATTCGACTGCGATCTTCTCCGACCGGTACAAGGGACAGCGGGTGTTGGGGA
AGGGGTCTTTTGGTGAGGTGATTCTGTGCAAAGACAAGATCACCGGTCAGGAGTGTGCGGTGAAGGTCAT
TAGCAAGCGCCAAGTGAAGCAGAAGACGGACAAGGAGTCTCTGCTTCGCGAGGTGCAGTTGCTGAAGCAG
CTGGACCACCCCAACATCATGAAGCTGTATGAATTCTTCGAGGACAAAGGCTACTTCTACCTCGTCGGCG
AAGTGTACACGGGAGGCGAGTTGTTCGACGAGATCATTTCCCGCAAGCGCTTCAGCGAAGTCGATGCGGC
GCGGATCATCCGCCAAGTCCTCAGCGGCATCACGTACATGCACAAAAATAAAATCGTACATCGGGACCTC
AAACCGGAAAACCTGCTCCTGGAAAGCAAAAGCAAGGACGCGAACATCCGCATCATCGACTTTGGCCTCA
GCACTCACTTCGAAGCGAGCAAGAAGATGAAGGACAAAATCGGAACTGCATACTACATCGCACCCGAGGT
CCTCCACGGCACTTACGACGAGAAATGCGACGTATGGTCGACCGGTGTTATTCTCTACATCCTTCTTTCC
GGATGCCCACCCTTCAATGGAGCAAACGAGTACGACATCCTGAAGAAGGTTGAGAAAGGCAAGTACACCT
TTGAACTGCCTCAGTGGAAGAAAGTGTCAGAGAGCGCAAAAGATTTGATTCGCAAAATGCTGACCTACGT
CCCCAGCATGAGAATCAGCGCGCGAGATGCTCTGGACCACGAGTGGATCCAGACCTACACGAAGGAGCAG
