>Addgene plasmid #25275 | PP-CDPK4 (3MA6) | addgene partial sequence | sequence record 31356 | 25275 with T7
TTTTGTTTACTTTAAGAAGGAGATATACCATGCATCATCATCATCATCACNGCAGCGGCAGAGAAAACTT
GTATTTCCAGGGCCCCGGGATGTTCGTTCAGCATTCGACTGCGATCTTCTCCGACCGGTACAAGGGACAG
CGGGTGTTGGGGAAGGGGTCTTTTGGTGAGGTGATTCTGTGCAAAGACAAGATCACCGGTCAGGAGTGTG
CGGTGAAGGTCATTAGCAAGCGCCAAGTGAAGCAGAAGACGGACAAGGAGTCTCTGCTTCGCGAGGTGCA
GTTGCTGAAGCAGCTGGACCACCCCAACATCATGAAGCTGTATGAATTCTTCGAGGACAAAGGCTACTTC
TACCTCGTCGGCGAAGTGTACACGGGAGGCGAGTTGTTCGACGAGATCATTTCCCGCAAGCGCTTCAGCG
AAGTCGATGCGGCGCGGATCATCCGCCAAGTCCTCAGCGGCATCACGTACATGCACAAAAATAAAATCGT
ACATCGGGACCTCAAACCGGAAAACCTGCTCCTGGAAAGCAAAAGCAAGGACGCGAACATCCGCATCATC
GACTTTGGCCTCAGCACTCACTTCGAAGCGAGCAAGAAGATGAAGGACAAAATCGGAACTGCATACTACA
TCGCACCCGAGGTCCTCCACGGCACTTACGACGAGAAATGCGACGTATGGTCGACCGGTGTTATTCTCTA
CATCCTTCTTTCCGGATGCCCACCCTTCAATGGAGCAAACGAGTACGACATCCTGAAGAAGGTTGAGAAA
GGCAAGTACACCTTTGAACTGCCTCAGT
